>Addgene plasmid #166486 | PLKO.1-Yap shRNA | addgene full sequence | sequence record 329688 | Addgene NGS Result
TTGGGGTTGCGCCTTTTCCAAGGCAGCCCTGGGTTTGCGCAGGGACGCGGCTGCTCTGGGCGTGGTTCCG
GGAAACGCAGCGGCGCCGACCCTGGGTCTCGCACATTCTTCACGTCCGTTCGCAGCGTCACCCGGATCTT
CGCCGCTACCCTTGTGGGCCCCCCGGCGACGCTTCCTGCTCCGCCCCTAAGTCGGGAAGGTTCCTTGCGG
TTCGCGGCGTGCCGGACGTGACAAACGGAAGCCGCACGTCTCACTAGTACCCTCGCAGACGGACAGCGCC
AGGGAGCAATGGCAGCGCGCCGACCGCGATGGGCTGTGGCCAATAGCGGCTGCTCAGCAGGGCGCGCCGA
GAGCAGCGGCCGGGAAGGGGCGGTGCGGGAGGCGGGGTGTGGGGCGGTAGTGTGGGCCCTGTTCCTGCCC
GCGCGGTGTTCCGCATTCTGCAAGCCTCCGGAGCGCACGTCGGCAGTCGGCTCCCTCGTTGACCGAATCA
CCGACCTCTCTCCCCAGGGGGATCCACCGGAGCTTACCATGACCGAGTACAAGCCCACGGTGCGCCTCGC
CACCCGCGACGACGTCCCCAGGGCCGTACGCACCCTCGCCGCCGCGTTCGCCGACTACCCCGCCACGCGC
CACACCGTCGATCCGGACCGCCACATCGAGCGGGTCACCGAGCTGCAAGAACTCTTCCTCACGCGCGTCG
GGCTCGACATCGGCAAGGTGTGGGTCGCGGACGACGGCGCCGCGGTGGCGGTCTGGACCACGCCGGAGAG
CGTCGAAGCGGGGGCGGTGTTCGCCGAGATCGGCCCGCGCATGGCCGAGTTGAGCGGTTCCCGGCTGGCC
GCGCAGCAACAGATGGAAGGCCTCCTGGCGCCGCACCGGCCCAAGGAGCCCGCGTGGTTCCTGGCCACCG
TCGGCGTCTCGCCCGACCACCAGGGCAAGGGTCTGGGCAGCGCCGTCGTGCTCCCCGGAGTGGAGGCGGC
CGAGCGCGCCGGGGTGCCCGCCTTCCTGGAGACCTCCGCGCCCCGCAACCTCCCCTTCTACGAGCGGCTC
GGCTTCACCGTCACCGCCGACGTCGAGGTGCCCGAAGGACCGCGCACCTGGTGCATGACCCGCAAGCCCG
GTGCCTGACGCCCGCCCCACGACCCGCAGCGCCCGACCGAAAGGAGCGCACGACCCCATGCATCGGTACC
TTTAAGACCAATGACTTACAAGGCAGCTGTAGATCTTAGCCACTTTTTAAAAGAAAAGGGGGGACTGGAA
GGGCTAATTCACTCCCAACGAAGACAAGATCTGCTTTTTGCTTGTACTGGGTCTCTCTGGTTAGACCAGA
TCTGAGCCTGGGAGCTCTCTGGCTAACTAGGGAACCCACTGCTTAAGCCTCAATAAAGCTTGCCTTGAGT
GCTTCAAGTAGTGTGTGCCCGTCTGTTGTGTGACTCTGGTAACTAGAGATCCCTCAGACCCTTTTAGTCA
GTGTGGAAAATCTCTAGCAGTAGTAGTTCATGTCATCTTATTATTCAGTATTTATAACTTGCAAAGAAAT
GAATATCAGAGAGTGAGAGGAACTTGTTTATTGCAGCTTATAATGGTTACAAATAAAGCAATAGCATCAC
AAATTTCACAAATAAAGCATTTTTTTCACTGCATTCTAGTTGTGGTTTGTCCAAACTCATCAATGTATCT
TATCATGTCTGGCTCTAGCTATCCCGCCCCTAACTCCGCCCATCCCGCCCCTAACTCCGCCCAGTTCCGC
CCATTCTCCGCCCCATGGCTGACTAATTTTTTTTATTTATGCAGAGGCCGAGGCCGCCTCGGCCTCTGAG
CTATTCCAGAAGTAGTGAGGAGGCTTTTTTGGAGGCCTAGGGACGTACCCAATTCGCCCTATAGTGAGTC
GTATTACGCGCGCTCACTGGCCGTCGTTTTACAACGTCGTGACTGGGAAAACCCTGGCGTTACCCAACTT
AATCGCCTTGCAGCACATCCCCCTTTCGCCAGCTGGCGTAATAGCGAAGAGGCCCGCACCGATCGCCCTT
CCCAACAGTTGCGCAGCCTGAATGGCGAATGGG
[124 nt withheld, positions 2064-2187]
C
[91 nt withheld, positions 2189-2279]
A
[49 nt withheld, positions 2281-2329]
CCTTTGACGTTGGAGTCCACGTTCTTT
[37 nt withheld, positions 2357-2393]
ACCCTATCTCGGTCTATTCTTTTGATTTATAAGGGATTTTGCCGATTTCGGCCTATTGGTTAAAAAATGA
GCTGATTTAACAAAAATTTAACGCGAATTTTAACAAAATATTAACGCTTACAATTTAGGTGGCACTTTTC
GGGGAAATGTGCGCGGAACCCCTATTTGTTTATTTTTCTAAATACATTCAAATATGTATCCGCTCATGAG
ACAATAACCCTGATAAATGCTTCAATAATATTGAAAAAGGAAGAGTATGAGTATTCAACATTTCCGTGTC
GCCCTTATTCCCTTTTTTGCGGCATTTTGCCTTCCTGTTTTTGCTCACCCAGAAACGCTGGTGAAAGTAA
AAGATGCTGAAGATCAGTTGGGTGCACGAGTGGGTTACATCGAACTGGATCTCAACAGCGGTAAGATCCT
TGAGAGTTTTCGCCCCGAAGAACGTTTTCCAATGATGAGCACTTTTAAAGTTCTGCTATGTGGCGCGGTA
TTATCCCGTATTGACGCCGGGCAAGAGCAACTCGGTCGCCGCATACACTATTCTCAGAATGACTTGGTTG
AGTACTCACCAGTCACAGAAAAGCATCTTACGGATGGCATGACAGTAAGAGAATTATGCAGTGCTGCCAT
AACCATGAGTGATAACACTGCGGCCAACTTACTTCTGACAACGATCGGAGGACCGAAGGAGCTAACCGCT
TTTTTGCACAACATGGGGGATCATGTAACTCGCCTTGATCGTTGGGAACCGGAGCTGAATGAAGCCATAC
CAAACGACGAGCGTGACACCACGATGCCTGTAGCAATGGCAACAACGTTGCGCAAACTATTAACTGGCGA
ACTACTTACTCTAGCTTCCCGGCAACAATTAATAGACTGGATGGAGGCGGATAAAGTTGCAGGACCACTT
CTGCGCTCGGCCCTTCCGGCTGGCTGGTTTATTGCTGATAAATCTGGAGCCGGTGAGCGTGGGTCTCGCG
GTATCATTGCAGCACTGGGGCCAGATGGTAAGCCCTCCCGTATCGTAGTTATCTACACGACGGGGAGTCA
GGCAACTATGGATGAACGAAATAGACAGATCGCTGAGATAGGTGCCTCACTGATTAAGCATTGGTAACTG
TCAGACCAAGTTTACTCATATATACTTTAGATTGATTTAAAACTTCATTTTTAATTTAAAAGGATCTAGG
TGAAGATCCTTTTTGATAATCTCATGACCAAAATCCCTTAACGTGAGTTTTCGTTCCACTGAGCGTCAGA
CCCCGTAGAAAAGATCAAAGGATCTTCTTGAGATCCTTTTTTTCTGCGCGTAATCTGCTGCTTGCAAACA
AAAAAACCACCGCTACCAGCGGTGGTTTGTTTGCCGGATCAAGAGCTACCAACTCTTTTTCCGAAGGTAA
CTGGCTTCAGCAGAGCGCAGATACCAAATACTGTTCTTCTAGTGTAGCCGTAGTTAGGCCACCACTTCAA
GAACTCTGTAGCACCGCCTACATACCTCGCTCTGCTAATCCTGTTACCAGTGGCTGCTGCCAGTGGCGAT
AAGTCGTGTCTTACCGGGTTGGACTCAAGACGATAGTTACCGGATAAGGCGCAGCGGTCGGGCTGAACGG
GGGGTTCGTGCACACAGCCCAGCTTGGAGCGAACGACCTACACCGAACTGAGATACCTACAGCGTGAGCT
ATGAGAAAGCGCCACGCTTCCCGAAGGGAGAAAGGCGGACAGGTATCCGGTAAGCGGCAGGGTCGGAACA
GGAGAGCGCACGAGGGAGCTTCCAGGGGGAAACGCCTGGTATCTTTATAGTCCTGTCGGGTTTCGCCACC
TCTGACTTGAGCGTCGATTTTTGTGATGCTCGTCAGGGGGGCGGAGCCTATGGAAAAACGCCAGCAACGC
GGCCTTTTTACGGTTCCTGGCCTTTTGCTGGCCTTTTGCTCACATGTTCTTTCCTGCGTTATCCCCTGAT
TCTGTGGATAACCGTATTACCGCCTTTGAGTGAGCTGATACCGCTCGCCGCAGCCGAACGACCGAGCGCA
GCGAGTCAGTGAGCGAGGAAGCGGAAGAGCGCCCAATACGCAAACCGCCTCTCCCCGCGCGTTGGCCGAT
TCATTAATGCAGCTGGCACGACAGGTTTCCCGACTGGAAAGCGGGCAGTGAGCGCAACGCAATTAATGTG
AGTTAGCTCACTCATTAGGCACCCCAGGCTTTACACTTTATGCTTCCGGCTCGTATGTTGTGTGGAATTG
TGAGCGGATAACAATTTCACACAGGAAACAGCTATGACCATGATTACGCCAAGCGCGCAATTAACCCTCA
CTAAAGGGAACAAAAGCTGGAGCTGCAAGCTTAATGTAGTCTTATGCAATACTCTTGTAGTCTTGCAACA
TGGTAACGATGAGTTAGCAACATGCCTTACAAGGAGAGAAAAAGCACCGTGCATGCCGATTGGTGGAAGT
AAGGTGGTACGATCGTGCCTTATTAGGAAGGCAACAGACGGGTCTGACATGGATTGGACGAACCACTGAA
TTGCCGCATTGCAGAGATATTGTATTTAAGTGCCTAGCTCGATACATAAACGGGTCTCTCTGGTTAGACC
AGATCTGAGCCTGGGAGCTCTCTGGCTAACTAGGGAACCCACTGCTTAAGCCTCAATAAAGCTTGCCTTG
AGTGCTTCAAGTAGTGTGTGCCCGTCTGTTGTGTGACTCTGGTAACTAGAGATCCCTCAGACCCTTTTAG
TCAGTGTGGAAAATCTCTAGCAGTGGCGCCCGAACAGGGACTTGAAAGCGAAAGGGAAACCAGAGGAGCT
CTCTCGACGCAGGACTCGGCTTGCTGAAGCGCGCACGGCAAGAGGCGAGGGGCGGCGACTGGTGAGTACG
CCAAAAATTTTGACTAGCGGAGGCTAGAAGGAGAGAGATGGGTGCGAGAGCGTCAGTATTAAGCGGGGGA
GAATTAGATCGCGATGGGAAAAAATTCGGTTAAGGCCAGGGGGAAAGAAAAAATATAAATTAAAACATAT
AGTATGGGCAAGCAGGGAGCTAGAACGATTCGCAGTTAATCCTGGCCTGTTAGAAACATCAGAAGGCTGT
AGACAAATACTGGGACAGCTACAACCATCCCTTCAGACAGGATCAGAAGAACTTAGATCATTATATAATA
CAGTAGCAACCCTCTATTGTGTGCATCAAAGGATAGAGATAAAAGACACCAAGGAAGCTTTAGACAAGAT
AGAGGAAGAGCAAAACAAAAGTAAGACCACCGCACAGCAAGCGGCCGCTGATCTTCAGACCTGGAGGAGG
AGATATGAGGGACAATTGGAGAAGTGAATTATATAAATATAAAGTAGTAAAAATTGAACCATTAGGAGTA
GCACCCACCAAGGCAAAGAGAAGAGTGGTGCAGAGAGAAAAAAGAGCAGTGGGAATAGGAGCTTTGTTCC
TTGGGTTCTTGGGAGCAGCAGGAAGCACTATGGGCGCAGCGTCAATGACGCTGACGGTACAGGCCAGACA
ATTATTGTCTGGTATAGTGCAGCAGCAGAACAATTTGCTGAGGGCTATTGAGGCGCAACAGCATCTGTTG
CAACTCACAGTCTGGGGCATCAAGCAGCTCCAGGCAAGAATCCTGGCTGTGGAAAGATACCTAAAGGATC
AACAGCTCCTGGGGATTTGGGGTTGCTCTGGAAAACTCATTTGCACCACTGCTGTGCCTTGGAATGCTAG
TTGGAGTAATAAATCTCTGGAACAGATTTGGAATCACACGACCTGGATGGAGTGGGACAGAGAAATTAAC
AATTACACAAGCTTAATACACTCCTTAATTGAAGAATCGCAAAACCAGCAAGAAAAGAATGAACAAGAAT
TATTGGAATTAGATAAATGGGCAAGTTTGTGGAATTGGTTTAACATAACAAATTGGCTGTGGTATATAAA
ATTATTCATAATGATAGTAGGAGGCTTGGTAGGTTTAAGAATAGTTTTTGCTGTACTTTCTATAGTGAAT
AGAGTTAGGCAGGGATATTCACCATTATCGTTTCAGACCCACCTCCCAACCCCGAGGGGACCCGACAGGC
CCGAAGGAATAGAAGAAGAAGGTGGAGAGAGAGACAGAGACAGATCCATTCGATTAGTGAACGGATCTCG
ACGGTATCGATCACGAGACTAGCCTCGAGCGGCCGCCCCCTTCACCGAGGGCCTATTTCCCATGATTCCT
TCATATTTGCATATACGATACAAGGCTGTTAGAGAGATAATTGGAATTAATTTGACTGTAAACACAAAGA
TATTAGTACAAAATACGTGACGTAGAAAGTAATAATTTCTTGGGTAGTTTGCAGTTTTAAAATTATGTTT
TAAAATGGACTATCATATGCTTACCGTAACTTGAAAGTATTTCGATTTCTTGGCTTTATATATCTTGTGG
AAAGGACGAAACACCGGTGAGAACAATGACAACCAATACTCGAGTATTGGTTGTCATTGTTCTCATTTTT
GAATTCTCGACCTCGAGACAAATGGCAGTATTCATCCACAATTTTAAAAGAAAAGGGGGGATTGGGGGGT
ACAGTGCAGGGGAAAGAATAGTAGACATAATAGCAACAGACATACAAACTAAAGAATTACAAAAACAAAT
TACAAAAATTCAAAATTTTCGGGTTTATTACAGGGACAGCAGAGATCCACTTTGGCCGCGGCTCGAGGGG
G
Features (pLannotate 1.2.2; 25 found; start..end, strand, type, name):
    529..1128    +  CDS            PuroR: puromycin N-acetyltransferase; pac from Streptomyces alboniger; confers resistance to puromycin
   1171..1254    +  CDS            nef (fragment): NEF_HV1Z2 - Experimental evidence at protein level: Swiss-Prot protein existence level 1. Extracellular Nef protein targets CD4(+) T-lymphocytes for apoptosis by interacting with CXCR4 surface receptors. From Human immunodeficiency virus type 1 group M subtype D (isolate Z2/CDC-Z34) (HIV-1).
   1256..1489    +  LTR            3' LTR (ΔU3): self-inactivating 3' long terminal repeat (LTR) from HIV-1
   1561..1682    +  polyA_signal   SV40 poly(A) signal: SV40 polyadenylation signal
   1722..1857    +  rep_origin     SV40 ori: SV40 origin of replication
   1878..1896    -  promoter       T7 promoter: promoter for bacteriophage T7 RNA polymerase
   1904..2059    +  CDS            lacZα (fragment): LacZα fragment of β-galactosidase; lacZ fragment
   2064..2492    +  rep_origin     f1 ori (sequence partly withheld): f1 bacteriophage origin of replication; arrow indicates direction of (+) strand synthesis
   2545..2649    +  promoter       AmpR promoter: bla
   2650..3510    +  CDS            AmpR: β-lactamase; bla; confers resistance to ampicillin, carbenicillin, and related antibiotics
   3681..4269    +  rep_origin     ori: high-copy-number ColE1/pMB1/pBR322/pUC origin of replication
   4452..4544    +  CDS            lacI (fragment): lac repressor; lacI; The lac repressor binds to the lac operator to inhibit transcription in E. coli. This inhibition can be relieved by adding lactose or isopropyl-β-D-thiogalactopyranoside (IPTG).
   4557..4578    +  protein_bind   CAP binding site: CAP binding activates transcription in the presence of cAMP. E. coli catabolite activator protein
   4593..4623    +  promoter       lac promoter: promoter for the E. coli lac operon
   4631..4647    +  protein_bind   lac operator: The lac repressor binds to the lac operator to inhibit transcription in E. coli. This inhibition can be relieved by adding lactose or isopropyl-β-D-thiogalactopyranoside (IPTG). lac repressor encoded by lacI
   4692..4710    +  promoter       T3 promoter: promoter for bacteriophage T3 RNA polymerase
   4738..4964    +  promoter       RSV promoter: Rous sarcoma virus enhancer/promoter
   4965..5145    +  LTR            5' LTR (truncated): truncated 5' long terminal repeat (LTR) from HIV-1
   5192..5317    +  misc_feature   HIV-1 Ψ: packaging signal of human immunodeficiency virus type 1
   5301..5664    +  CDS            HIV-1 gag (fragment): gag protein from human immunodeficiency virus 1; gag
   5810..6043    +  misc_feature   RRE: The Rev response element (RRE) of HIV-1 allows for Rev-dependent mRNA export from the nucleus to the cytoplasm.
   6420..6520    +  CDS            Rev (fragment): human immunodeficiency virus 1 (HIV-1) Rev protein; rev; enhances nuclear export of unspliced and incompletely spliced viral mRNAs
   6570..6810    +  promoter       U6 promoter: RNA polymerase III promoter for human U6 snRNA
   6915..7032    +  misc_feature   cPPT/CTS: central polypurine tract and central termination sequence of HIV-1
   7081..507     +  promoter       hPGK promoter (across the origin): human phosphoglycerate kinase 1 promoter
