[The description below was written by a language model from this plasmid's Addgene catalogue record and pLannotate feature annotations shown in this document.]
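Description:
PLKO.1-Yap shRNA is a lentiviral RNA-interference plasmid built on the pLKO.1 backbone and designed to knock down mouse Yap1 (also called Yap, Yap65 or Yorkie). It is maintained in E. coli through a high-copy ColE1/pUC-type origin with ampicillin selection from the β-lactamase gene. It also carries an f1 origin, an SV40 origin and leftover cloning-vector elements (lac promoter/operator, lacZα and lacI fragments, T7 and T3 promoters) that play no role in its function in mammalian cells.

The transfer cassette follows a third-generation, self-inactivating layout. An RSV enhancer/promoter replaces the U3 region of a truncated HIV-1 5' LTR to drive genomic RNA production in packaging cells. It is followed by the Ψ packaging signal with a partial gag sequence, the Rev response element for Rev-dependent nuclear export, and a cPPT/CTS element that aids nuclear import of the reverse-transcribed genome. The ΔU3 3' LTR disables LTR promoter activity after integration, and an SV40 polyadenylation signal lies downstream. Within the provirus, a human U6 RNA polymerase III promoter drives the short hairpin. The hairpin itself is not annotated in the feature table, although the gap between the U6 promoter and the cPPT/CTS is where it would be expected, and the record lists its targeting sequence and cloning sites as unspecified. A separate human PGK promoter expresses puromycin N-acetyltransferase, which allows selection of transduced cells.

The plasmid needs separate packaging and envelope plasmids to produce virus. It is intended for stable Yap depletion in mouse cells, and the associated publication concerns YAP phase separation and tumour resistance to anti-PD-1 immunotherapy.
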