Addgene plasmid #166486: PLKO.1-Yap shRNA
Purpose: Mouse Yap RNAi
Depositing lab: Shuguo Sun. Depositing organization: Huazhong University of Science & Technology. Publication: Interferon-gamma induces tumor resistance to anti-PD-1 immunotherapy by promoting YAP phase separation. Yu M, Peng Z, Qin M, Liu Y, Wang J, Zhang C, Lin J, Dong T, Wang L, Li S, Yang Y, Xu S, Guo W, Zhang X, Shi M, Peng H, Luo X, Zhang H, Zhang L, Li Y, Yang XP, Sun S. Mol Cell. 2021 Feb 13. pii: S1097-2765(21)00010-1. doi: 10.1016/j.molcel.2021.01.010. PubMed 33606996.
Backbone
  Vector backbone: PLKO.1
  Vector type: Lentiviral
Growth in bacteria
  Bacterial resistance: Ampicillin, 100 μg/mL
  Growth temperature: 37°C
  Growth strain: NEB Stable
  Copy number: High Copy
Gene/Insert
  Gene/Insert name: shRNA for mouse Yap
  gRNA/shRNA sequence: Unspecified
  Species: M. musculus (mouse)
  Entrez Gene: Yap1 (a.k.a. Yap, Yap65, Yki, Yorkie)
  Cloning method: Restriction Enzyme; 5′ cloning site Unknown (unknown if destroyed)
Terms and licenses: Academic/Nonprofit Terms; Industry Terms: Not Available to Industry
How to cite: PLKO.1-Yap shRNA was a gift from Shuguo Sun (Addgene plasmid # 166486 ; http://n2t.net/addgene:166486 ; RRID:Addgene_166486)
